Addgene plasmid #98996: pcDNA3-TrxRFP1
Purpose: mammalian expression of a biosensor to monitor thioredoxin redox dynamics
Depositing lab: Huiwang Ai. Depositing organization: University of California, Riverside. Publication: Monitoring thioredoxin redox with a genetically encoded red fluorescent biosensor. Fan Y, Makar M, Wang MX, Ai HW. Nat Chem Biol. 2017 Jun 26. doi: 10.1038/nchembio.2417. PubMed 28671680.
Backbone
  Vector backbone: pcDNA3
  Vector type: Mammalian Expression
  Selectable markers: Neomycin (select with G418)
Growth in bacteria
  Bacterial resistance: Ampicillin, 100 μg/mL
  Growth temperature: 37°C
  Growth strain: DH5alpha
  Copy number: High Copy
Gene/Insert
  Gene/Insert name: human thioredoxin 1, GS-rich linker, fused with a redox-sensitive RFP (alt name: TrxRFP1)
  Species: Synthetic
  Insert size (bp): 1311
  GenBank ID: KX981912
  Promoter: CMV
  Tag / fusion protein: His-tag (N terminal on insert)
  Cloning method: Restriction Enzyme; 5′ cloning site HindIII (not destroyed); 3′ cloning site XbaI (not destroyed)
  Sequencing primers: 5′ CMV forward
Terms and licenses: Academic/Nonprofit Terms; Industry Terms: Not Available to Industry
How to cite: pcDNA3-TrxRFP1 was a gift from Huiwang Ai (Addgene plasmid # 98996 ; http://n2t.net/addgene:98996 ; RRID:Addgene_98996)
