[The description below was written by a language model from this plasmid's Addgene catalogue record and pLannotate feature annotations shown in this document.]
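Description:
pcDNA3-TrxRFP1 is a mammalian expression plasmid built on the pcDNA3 backbone that encodes TrxRFP1, a genetically encoded red fluorescent biosensor for monitoring thioredoxin redox dynamics in cells. The sequenced plasmid is about 6.7 kb. It is maintained in E. coli at high copy through a ColE1/pUC-type origin with ampicillin selection (AmpR under its own bla promoter). It also carries an f1 origin for single-stranded DNA production. For stable mammalian lines, a neomycin phosphotransferase gene driven by the SV40 enhancer/early promoter and followed by an SV40 poly(A) signal allows G418 selection.

The payload is a synthetic 1.3 kb open reading frame inserted between HindIII and XbaI, downstream of the CMV immediate-early enhancer and promoter and upstream of the bovine growth hormone polyadenylation signal. It consists of human thioredoxin 1 (TXN) joined through a glycine/serine-rich linker to a redox-sensitive red fluorescent protein. The automated annotation matches this fluorescent portion to HyPerRed, presumably reflecting a related circularly permuted red fluorescent scaffold. The short calmodulin-binding peptide hit just upstream, like the truncated LTR, ble and lacI fragments elsewhere, is probably a partial similarity match rather than a functional element. The N-terminus carries a leader containing a His tag, the T7 gene 10 leader and an Xpress epitope with an enterokinase site, which can be used for detection or purification. Flanking T7 and SP6 promoters are standard pcDNA3 features for in vitro transcription and sequencing. Fusing thioredoxin to the redox-sensitive fluorescent protein is intended to couple the oxidation state of thioredoxin to a fluorescence readout, making the plasmid suitable for transient or stable transfection and live-cell imaging of thioredoxin redox changes.
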