Features (pLannotate 1.2.2; 26 found; start..end, strand, type, name):
      1..380     +  enhancer       CMV enhancer: human cytomegalovirus immediate early enhancer
    381..584     +  promoter       CMV promoter: human cytomegalovirus (CMV) immediate early promoter
    580..613     +  LTR            5' LTR (truncated) (fragment): truncated 5' long terminal repeat (LTR) from HIV-1
    629..647     +  promoter       T7 promoter: promoter for bacteriophage T7 RNA polymerase
    682..702     +  CDS            capTEV™ (fragment): composite tag for in vivo biotinylation, TEV protease cleavage, and 6xHis tagging
    703..735     +  CDS            T7 tag (gene 10 leader): leader peptide from bacteriophage T7 gene 10 promotes efficient translation in E. coli
    739..762     +  CDS            Xpress™ tag: Xpress™ epitope tag, including an enterokinase recognition and cleavage site
    778..1092    +  CDS            TXN: THIO_HUMAN - Also known as TRDX, TRX, TRX1. Experimental evidence at protein level: Swiss-Prot protein existence level 1. ADF augments the expression of the interleukin-2 receptor TAC (IL2R/P55). From Homo sapiens (Human).
   1195..1215    +  CDS            calmodulin-binding peptide (fragment): calmodulin-binding peptide from avian smooth muscle myosin light chain kinase
   1221..1947    +  CDS            HyPerRed (fragment): red fluorescent genetically encoded indicator for H2O2 ()
   1996..2014    -  promoter       SP6 promoter: promoter for bacteriophage SP6 RNA polymerase
   2040..2264    +  polyA_signal   bGH poly(A) signal: bovine growth hormone polyadenylation signal
   2268..2289    +  promoter       SV40 promoter (fragment): SV40 enhancer and early promoter
   2310..2738    +  rep_origin     f1 ori (sequence partly withheld): f1 bacteriophage origin of replication; arrow indicates direction of (+) strand synthesis
   2752..3081    +  promoter       SV40 promoter: SV40 enhancer and early promoter
   3148..3939    +  CDS            neo: KKA2_KLEPN - Also known as kan, nptII. Experimental evidence at protein level: Swiss-Prot protein existence level 1. Resistance to kanamycin, neomycin, paromomycin, ribostamycin, butirosin and gentamicin B. From Klebsiella pneumoniae.
   3963..4121    +  CDS            ble (fragment): BLE_KLEPN - Experimental evidence at protein level: Swiss-Prot protein existence level 1. Binding protein with a strong affinity to the bleomycin family of antibiotics. Binds to CL990; an antimitotic-antibiotic compound. From Klebsiella pneumoniae.
   4116..4237    +  polyA_signal   SV40 poly(A) signal: SV40 polyadenylation signal
   4310..4326    -  protein_bind   lac operator: The lac repressor binds to the lac operator to inhibit transcription in E. coli. This inhibition can be relieved by adding lactose or isopropyl-β-D-thiogalactopyranoside (IPTG). lac repressor encoded by lacI
   4334..4364    -  promoter       lac promoter: promoter for the E. coli lac operon
   4379..4400    -  protein_bind   CAP binding site: CAP binding activates transcription in the presence of cAMP. E. coli catabolite activator protein
   4413..4505    -  CDS            lacI (fragment): lac repressor; lacI; The lac repressor binds to the lac operator to inhibit transcription in E. coli. This inhibition can be relieved by adding lactose or isopropyl-β-D-thiogalactopyranoside (IPTG).
   4688..5276    -  rep_origin     ori: high-copy-number ColE1/pMB1/pBR322/pUC origin of replication
   5447..6307    -  CDS            AmpR: β-lactamase; bla; confers resistance to ampicillin, carbenicillin, and related antibiotics
   6308..6412    -  promoter       AmpR promoter: bla
   6471..6523    -  misc_feature   bom (fragment): basis of mobility region from pBR322
>Addgene plasmid #98996 | pcDNA3-TrxRFP1 | addgene full sequence | sequence record 190084 | Addgene NGS Result
GACATTGATTATTGACTAGTTATTAATAGTAATCAATTACGGGGTCATTAGTTCATAGCCCATATATGGA
GTTCCGCGTTACATAACTTACGGTAAATGGCCCGCCTGGCTGACCGCCCAACGACCCCCGCCCATTGACG
TCAATAATGACGTATGTTCCCATAGTAACGCCAATAGGGACTTTCCATTGACGTCAATGGGTGGAGTATT
TACGGTAAACTGCCCACTTGGCAGTACATCAAGTGTATCATATGCCAAGTACGCCCCCTATTGACGTCAA
TGACGGTAAATGGCCCGCCTGGCATTATGCCCAGTACATGACCTTATGGGACTTTCCTACTTGGCAGTAC
ATCTACGTATTAGTCATCGCTATTACCATGGTGATGCGGTTTTGGCAGTACATCAATGGGCGTGGATAGC
GGTTTGACTCACGGGGATTTCCAAGTCTCCACCCCATTGACGTCAATGGGAGTTTGTTTTGGCACCAAAA
TCAACGGGACTTTCCAAAATGTCGTAACAACTCCGCCCCATTGACGCAAATGGGCGGTAGGCGTGTACGG
TGGGAGGTCTATATAAGCAGAGCTCTCTGGCTAACTAGAGAACCCACTGCTTACTGGCTTATCGAAATTA
ATACGACTCACTATAGGGAGACCCAAGCTTGCCGCCACCATGGGAGGTTCTCATCATCATCATCATCATG
GTATGGCTAGCATGACTGGTGGACAGCAAATGGGTCGGGATCTGTACGACGATGACGATAAGGATCCGAG
CTCGAGCATGGTTAAACAGATCGAATCTAAAACCGCGTTCCAGGAAGCGCTGGACGCGGCGGGTGACAAA
CTGGTTGTTGTTGACTTCTCTGCGACCTGGTGCGGTCCGTGCAAAATGATCAAACCGTTCTTCCACTCTC
TGTCTGAAAAATACTCTAACGTTATCTTCCTGGAAGTTGACGTTGACGACTCCCAGGACGTTGCGTCTGA
ATCCGAAGTTAAATCCATGCCGACCTTCCAGTTCTTCAAAAAAGGTCAGAAAGTTGGTGAATTCTCTGGT
GCGAACAAAGAAAAACTGGAAGCGACCATCAACGAACTGGTTGGTGGATCCGGTGGCGGCGGTAGTGGCG
GTGGAGGGAGCGGAGGGGGGGGAAGCGGGGGAGGTGGAAGTGGCGGGGGAGGTAGTGGGGGCGAGCTTAG
TTGCGCTATAAGTCGGCTGAGCTCACCCGTGGTTTCCGAGCGGATGTACCCCGAGGACGGCGCCCTGAAG
AGCGAGATCAAGAAGGGGCTGAGGCTGAAGGACGGCGGCCACTACGCCGCCGAGGTCAAGACCACCTACA
AGGCCAAGAAGCCCGTGCAGCTGCCCGGCGCCTACATCGTCGACATCAAGTTGGACATCGTGTCCCACAA
CGAGGACTACACCATCGTGGAACAGTACGAACGCGCCGAGGGCCGCCACTCCACCGGCGGCATGGACGAG
CTGTACAAGGGAGGTACAGGCGGGAGTCTGGTGAGCAAGGGCGAGGAGGATAACATGGCCATCATCAAGG
AGTTCATGCGCTTCAAGGTGCACATGGAGGGCTCCGTGAACGGCCACGAGTTCGAGATCGAGGGCGAGGG
CGAGGGCCGCCCCTACGAGGCCTTTCAGACCGCTAAGCTGAAGGTGACCAAGGGTGGCCCCCTGCCCTTC
GCCTGGGACATCCTGTCCCCTCAGTTCATGTACGGCTCCAAGGCCTACATTAAGCACCCAGCCGACATCC
CCGACTACTTCAAGCTGTCCTTCCCCGAGGGCTTCAGGTGGGAGCGCGTGATGAACTTCGAGGACGGCGG
CATTATTCACGTTAACCAGGACTCCTCCCTGCAGGACGGCGTATTCATCTACAAGGTGAAGCTGCGCGGC
ACCAACTTCCCCCCCGACGGCCCCGTAATGCAGAAGAAGACCATGGGCTGGGAGGCTACGCGTGACCAAA
GGTGCTCCAGTCAGGCTTAATCTAGAGGGCCCTATTCTATAGTGTCACCTAAATGCTAGAGCTCGCTGAT
CAGCCTCGACTGTGCCTTCTAGTTGCCAGCCATCTGTTGTTTGCCCCTCCCCCGTGCCTTCCTTGACCCT
GGAAGGTGCCACTCCCACTGTCCTTTCCTAATAAAATGAGGAAATTGCATCGCATTGTCTGAGTAGGTGT
CATTCTATTCTGGGGGGTGGGGTGGGGCAGGACAGCAAGGGGGAGGATTGGGAAGACAATAGCAGGCATG
CTGGGGATGCGGTGGGCTCTATGGCTTCTGAGGCGGAAAGAACCAGCTGGGGCTCTAGGGGGTATCCCC
[124 nt withheld, positions 2310-2433]
C
[91 nt withheld, positions 2435-2525]
A
[49 nt withheld, positions 2527-2575]
CCTTTGACGTTGGAGTCCACGTTCTTT
[37 nt withheld, positions 2603-2639]
ACCCTATCTCGGTCTATTCTTTTGATTTATAAGGGATTTTGCCGATTTCGGCCTATTGGTTAAAAAATGA
GCTGATTTAACAAAAATTTAACGCGAATTAATTCTGTGGAATGTGTGTCAGTTAGGGTGTGGAAAGTCCC
CAGGCTCCCCAGCAGGCAGAAGTATGCAAAGCATGCATCTCAATTAGTCAGCAACCAGGTGTGGAAAGTC
CCCAGGCTCCCCAGCAGGCAGAAGTATGCAAAGCATGCATCTCAATTAGTCAGCAACCATAGTCCCGCCC
CTAACTCCGCCCATCCCGCCCCTAACTCCGCCCAGTTCCGCCCATTCTCCGCCCCATGGCTGACTAATTT
TTTTTATTTATGCAGAGGCCGAGGCCGCCTCTGCCTCTGAGCTATTCCAGAAGTAGTGAGGAGGCTTTTT
TGGAGGCCTAGGCTTTTGCAAAAAGCTCCCGGGAGCTTGTATATCCATTTTCGGATCTGATCAAGAGACA
GGATGAGGATCGTTTCGCATGATTGAACAAGATGGATTGCACGCAGGTTCTCCGGCCGCTTGGGTGGAGA
GGCTATTCGGCTATGACTGGGCACAACAGACAATCGGCTGCTCTGATGCCGCCGTGTTCCGGCTGTCAGC
GCAGGGGCGCCCGGTTCTTTTTGTCAAGACCGACCTGTCCGGTGCCCTGAATGAACTGCAGGACGAGGCA
GCGCGGCTATCGTGGCTGGCCACGACGGGCGTTCCTTGCGCAGCTGTGCTCGACGTTGTCACTGAAGCGG
GAAGGGACTGGCTGCTATTGGGCGAAGTGCCGGGGCAGGATCTCCTGTCATCTCACCTTGCTCCTGCCGA
GAAAGTATCCATCATGGCTGATGCAATGCGGCGGCTGCATACGCTTGATCCGGCTACCTGCCCATTCGAC
CACCAAGCGAAACATCGCATCGAGCGAGCACGTACTCGGATGGAAGCCGGTCTTGTCGATCAGGATGATC
TGGACGAAGAGCATCAGGGGCTCGCGCCAGCCGAACTGTTCGCCAGGCTCAAGGCGCGCATGCCCGACGG
CGAGGATCTCGTCGTGACCCATGGCGATGCCTGCTTGCCGAATATCATGGTGGAAAATGGCCGCTTTTCT
GGATTCATCGACTGTGGCCGGCTGGGTGTGGCGGACCGCTATCAGGACATAGCGTTGGCTACCCGTGATA
TTGCTGAAGAGCTTGGCGGCGAATGGGCTGACCGCTTCCTCGTGCTTTACGGTATCGCCGCTCCCGATTC
GCAGCGCATCGCCTTCTATCGCCTTCTTGACGAGTTCTTCTGAGCGGGACTCTGGGGTTCGAAATGACCG
ACCAAGCGACGCCCAACCTGCCATCACGAGATTTCGATTCCACCGCCGCCTTCTATGAAAGGTTGGGCTT
CGGAATCGTTTTCCGGGACGCCGGCTGGATGATCCTCCAGCGCGGGGATCTCATGCTGGAGTTCTTCGCC
CACCCCAACTTGTTTATTGCAGCTTATAATGGTTACAAATAAAGCAATAGCATCACAAATTTCACAAATA
AAGCATTTTTTTCACTGCATTCTAGTTGTGGTTTGTCCAAACTCATCAATGTATCTTATCATGTCTGTAT
ACCGTCGACCTCTAGCTAGAGCTTGGCGTAATCATGGTCATAGCTGTTTCCTGTGTGAAATTGTTATCCG
CTCACAATTCCACACAACATACGAGCCGGAAGCATAAAGTGTAAAGCCTGGGGTGCCTAATGAGTGAGCT
AACTCACATTAATTGCGTTGCGCTCACTGCCCGCTTTCCAGTCGGGAAACCTGTCGTGCCAGCTGCATTA
ATGAATCGGCCAACGCGCGGGGAGAGGCGGTTTGCGTATTGGGCGCTCTTCCGCTTCCTCGCTCACTGAC
TCGCTGCGCTCGGTCGTTCGGCTGCGGCGAGCGGTATCAGCTCACTCAAAGGCGGTAATACGGTTATCCA
CAGAATCAGGGGATAACGCAGGAAAGAACATGTGAGCAAAAGGCCAGCAAAAGGCCAGGAACCGTAAAAA
GGCCGCGTTGCTGGCGTTTTTCCATAGGCTCCGCCCCCCTGACGAGCATCACAAAAATCGACGCTCAAGT
CAGAGGTGGCGAAACCCGACAGGACTATAAAGATACCAGGCGTTTCCCCCTGGAAGCTCCCTCGTGCGCT
CTCCTGTTCCGACCCTGCCGCTTACCGGATACCTGTCCGCCTTTCTCCCTTCGGGAAGCGTGGCGCTTTC
TCATAGCTCACGCTGTAGGTATCTCAGTTCGGTGTAGGTCGTTCGCTCCAAGCTGGGCTGTGTGCACGAA
CCCCCCGTTCAGCCCGACCGCTGCGCCTTATCCGGTAACTATCGTCTTGAGTCCAACCCGGTAAGACACG
ACTTATCGCCACTGGCAGCAGCCACTGGTAACAGGATTAGCAGAGCGAGGTATGTAGGCGGTGCTACAGA
GTTCTTGAAGTGGTGGCCTAACTACGGCTACACTAGAAGAACAGTATTTGGTATCTGCGCTCTGCTGAAG
CCAGTTACCTTCGGAAAAAGAGTTGGTAGCTCTTGATCCGGCAAACAAACCACCGCTGGTAGCGGTGGTT
TTTTTGTTTGCAAGCAGCAGATTACGCGCAGAAAAAAAGGATCTCAAGAAGATCCTTTGATCTTTTCTAC
GGGGTCTGACGCTCAGTGGAACGAAAACTCACGTTAAGGGATTTTGGTCATGAGATTATCAAAAAGGATC
TTCACCTAGATCCTTTTAAATTAAAAATGAAGTTTTAAATCAATCTAAAGTATATATGAGTAAACTTGGT
CTGACAGTTACCAATGCTTAATCAGTGAGGCACCTATCTCAGCGATCTGTCTATTTCGTTCATCCATAGT
TGCCTGACTCCCCGTCGTGTAGATAACTACGATACGGGAGGGCTTACCATCTGGCCCCAGTGCTGCAATG
ATACCGCGAGACCCACGCTCACCGGCTCCAGATTTATCAGCAATAAACCAGCCAGCCGGAAGGGCCGAGC
GCAGAAGTGGTCCTGCAACTTTATCCGCCTCCATCCAGTCTATTAATTGTTGCCGGGAAGCTAGAGTAAG
TAGTTCGCCAGTTAATAGTTTGCGCAACGTTGTTGCCATTGCTACAGGCATCGTGGTGTCACGCTCGTCG
TTTGGTATGGCTTCATTCAGCTCCGGTTCCCAACGATCAAGGCGAGTTACATGATCCCCCATGTTGTGCA
AAAAAGCGGTTAGCTCCTTCGGTCCTCCGATCGTTGTCAGAAGTAAGTTGGCCGCAGTGTTATCACTCAT
GGTTATGGCAGCACTGCATAATTCTCTTACTGTCATGCCATCCGTAAGATGCTTTTCTGTGACTGGTGAG
TACTCAACCAAGTCATTCTGAGAATAGTGTATGCGGCGACCGAGTTGCTCTTGCCCGGCGTCAATACGGG
ATAATACCGCGCCACATAGCAGAACTTTAAAAGTGCTCATCATTGGAAAACGTTCTTCGGGGCGAAAACT
CTCAAGGATCTTACCGCTGTTGAGATCCAGTTCGATGTAACCCACTCGTGCACCCAACTGATCTTCAGCA
TCTTTTACTTTCACCAGCGTTTCTGGGTGAGCAAAAACAGGAAGGCAAAATGCCGCAAAAAAGGGAATAA
GGGCGACACGGAAATGTTGAATACTCATACTCTTCCTTTTTCAATATTATTGAAGCATTTATCAGGGTTA
TTGTCTCATGAGCGGATACATATTTGAATGTATTTAGAAAAATAAACAAATAGGGGTTCCGCGCACATTT
CCCCGAAAAGTGCCACCTGACGTCGACGGATCGGGAGATCTCCCGATCCCCTATGGTGCACTCTCAGTAC
AATCTGCTCTGATGCCGCATAGTTAAGCCAGTATCTGCTCCCTGCTTGTGTGTTGGAGGTCGCTGAGTAG
TGCGCGAGCAAAATTTAAGCTACAACAAGGCAAGGCTTGACCGACAATTGCATGAAGAATCTGCTTAGGG
TTAGGCGTTTTGCGCTGCTTCGCGATGTACGGGCCAGATATACGCGTT
