>Addgene plasmid #98996 | pcDNA3-TrxRFP1 | depositor partial sequence | sequence record 181298 | CMV-Forward
ATGGGGGGTTCTCATCATCATCATCATCATGGTATGGCTAGCATGACTGGTGGACAGCAAATGGGTCGGG
ATCTGTACGACGATGACGATAAGGATCCGAGCTCGAGCATGGTTAAACAGATCGAATCTAAAACCGCGTT
CCAGGAAGCGCTGGACGCGGCGGGTGACAAACTGGTTGTTGTTGACTTCTCTGCGACCTGGTGCGGTCCG
TGCAAAATGATCAAACCGTTCTTCCACTCTCTGTCTGAAAAATACTCTAACGTTATCTTCCTGGAAGTTG
ACGTTGACGACTCCCAGGACGTTGCGTCTGAATCCGAAGTTAAATCCATGCCGACCTTCCAGTTCTTCAA
AAAAGGTCAGAAAGTTGGTGAATTCTCTGGTGCGAACAAAGAAAAACTGGAAGCGACCATCAACGAACTG
GTTGGTGGATCCGGTGGCGGCGGTAGTGGCGGTGGAGGGAGCGGAGGGGGGGGAAGCGGGGGAGGTGGAA
GTGGCGGGGGAGGTAGTGGGGGCGAGCTTAGTTGCGCTATAAGTCGGCTGAGCTCACCCGTGGTTTCCGA
GCGGATGTACCCCGAGGACGGCGCCCTGAAGAGCGAGATCAAGAAGGGGCTGAGGCTGAAGGACGGCGGC
CACTACGCCGCCGAGGTCAAGACCACCTACAAGGCCAAGAAGCCCGTGCAGCTGCCCGGCGCCTACATCG
TCGACATCAAGTTGGACATCGTGTCCCACAACGAGGACTACACCATCGTGGAACAGTACGAACGCGCCGA
GGGCCGCCACTCCACCGGCGGCATGGACGAGCTGTACAAGGGAGGTACAGGCGGGAGTCTGGTGAGCAAG
GGCGAGGAGGATAACATGGCCATCATCAAGGAGTTCATGCGCTTCAAGGTGCACATGGAGGGCTCCGTGA
ACGGCCACGAGTTCGAGATCGAGGGCGAGGGCGAGGGCCGCCCCTACGAGGCCTTTCAGACCGCTAAGCT
GAAGGTGACCAAGGGTGGCCCCCTGCCCTTCGCCTGGGACATCCTGTCCCCTCAGTTCATGTACGGCTCC
AAGGCCTACATTAAGCACCCAGCCGACATCCCCGACTACTTCAAGCTGTCCTTCCCCGAGGGCTTCAGGT
GGGAGCGCGTGATGAACTTCGAGGACGGCGGCATTATTCACGTTAACCAGGACTCCTCCCTGCAGGACGG
CGTATTCATCTACAAGGTGAAGCTGCGCGGCACCAACTTCCCCCCCGACGGCCCCGTAATGCAGAAGAAG
ACCATGGGCTGGGAGGCTACGCGTGACCAAAGGTGCTCCAGTCAGGCTTAA
